>Addgene plasmid #210472 | pKB33 (pUC19-KANMX-tetO7-CYCpr) | addgene full sequence | sequence record 415809 | Addgene NGS Result
ATCGAATCGACAGCAGTATAGCGACCAGCATTCACATACGATTGACGCATGATATTACTTTCTGCGCACT
TAACTTCGCATCTGGGCAGATGATGTCGAGGCGAAAAAAAATATAAATCACGCTAACATTTGATTAAAAT
AGAACAACTACAATATAAAAAAACTATACAAATGACAAGTTCTTGAAAACAAGAATCTTTTTATTGTCAG
TACTGATTAGAAAAACTCATCGAGCATCAAATGAAACTGCAATTTATTCATATCAGGATTATCAATACCA
TATTTTTGAAAAAGCCGTTTCTGTAATGAAGGAGAAAACTCACCGAGGCAGTTCCATAGGATGGCAAGAT
CCTGGTATCGGTCTGCGATTCCGACTCGTCCAACATCAATACAACCTATTAATTTCCCCTCGTCAAAAAT
AAGGTTATCAAGTGAGAAATCACCATGAGTGACGACTGAATCCGGTGAGAATGGCAAAAGCTTATGCATT
TCTTTCCAGACTTGTTCAACAGGCCAGCCATTACGCTCGTCATCAAAATCACTCGCATCAACCAAACCGT
TATTCATTCGTGATTGCGCCTGAGCGAGACGAAATACGCGATCGCTGTTAAAAGGACAATTACAAACAGG
AATCGAATGCAACCGGCGCAGGAACACTGCCAGCGCATCAACAATATTTTCACCTGAATCAGGATATTCT
TCTAATACCTGGAATGCTGTTTTGCCGGGGATCGCAGTGGTGAGTAACCATGCATCATCAGGAGTACGGA
TAAAATGCTTGATGGTCGGAAGAGGCATAAATTCCGTCAGCCAGTTTAGTCTGACCATCTCATCTGTAAC
ATCATTGGCAACGCTACCTTTGCCATGTTTCAGAAACAACTCTGGCGCATCGGGCTTCCCATACAATCGA
TAGATTGTCGCACCTGATTGCCCGACATTATCGCGAGCCCATTTATACCCATATAAATCAGCATCCATGT
TGGAATTTAATCGCGGCCTCGAAACGTGAGTCTTTTCCTTACCCATGGTTGTTTATGTTCGGATGTGATG
TGAGAACTGTATCCTAGCAAGATTTTAAAAGGAAGTATATGAAAGAAGAACCTCAGTGGCAAATCCTAAC
CTTTTATATTTCTCTACAGGGGCGCGGCGTGGGGACAATTCAACGCGTCTGTGAGGGGAGCGTTTCCCTG
CTCGCAGGTCTGCAGCGAGGAGCCGTAATTTTTGCTTCGCGCCGTGCGGCCATCAAAATGTATGGATGCA
AATGATTATACATGGGGATGTATGGGCTAAATGTACGGGCGACAGTCACATCATGCCCCTGAGCTGCGCA
CGTCAAGACTGTCAAGGAGGGTATTCTGGGCCTCCATGTCGCTGGCCGGGTGACCCGGCGGGGACGAGGC
AAGCTAAACAGATCTGGCGCGCCTTAATTAACCCGGGGATCAACTCGAGTAATTCGCGCCACTTCTAAAT
AAGCGAATTTCTTATGATTTATGATTTTTATTATTAAATAAGTTATAAAAAAAATAAGTGTATACAAATT
TTAAAGTGACTCTTGGGTTTTAAAACGAAAATTCTTATTCTTGAGTAACTCTTTCCTGTAGGTCAGGTTG
CTTTCTCAGGTATAGTATGAGGTCGCTCTTATTGACCACACCTCTACCGGCAGATCCGCTAGGGATAACA
GGGTGATATAGATCAATTCCTCGATCGAGTTTACCACTCCCTATCAGTGATAGAGAAAAGTGAAAGTCGA
GTTTACCACTCCCTATCAGTGATAGAGAAAAGTGGAAGTCGAGTTTACCACTCCCTATCAGTGATAGAGA
AAAGTGAAAGTCGAGTTTACCACTCCCTATCAGTGATAGAGAAAAGTGAAAGTCGAGTTTACCACTCCCT
ATCAGTGATAGAGAAAAGTGAAAGTCGAGTTTACCACTCCCTATCAGTGATAGAGAAAAGTGAAAGTCGA
GTTTACCACTCCCTATCAGTGATAGAGAAAAGTGAAAGTCGAGCTCGGTACCCTATGGCATGCATGTGCT
CTGTATGTATATAAAACTCTTGTTTTCTTCTTTTCTCTAAATATTCTTTCCTTATACATTAGGTCCTTTG
TAGCATAAATTACTATACTTCTATAGACACGCAAACACAAATACACACACTAAATTACCGGATCAATTCG
GGGGATCCATGGAGCTCGAATTCACTGGCCGTCGTTTTACAACGTCGTGACTGGGAAAACCCTGGCGTTA
CCCAACTTAATCGCCTTGCAGCACATCCCCCTTTCGCCAGCTGGCGTAATAGCGAAGAGGCCCGCACCGA
TCGCCCTTCCCAACAGTTGCGCAGCCTGAATGGCGAATGGCGCCTGATGCGGTATTTTCTCCTTACGCAT
CTGTGCGGTATTTCACACCGCATATGGTGCACTCTCAGTACAATCTGCTCTGATGCCGCATAGTTAAGCC
AGCCCCGACACCCGCCAACACCCGCTGACGCGCCCTGACGGGCTTGTCTGCTCCCGGCATCCGCTTACAG
ACAAGCTGTGACCGTCTCCGGGAGCTGCATGTGTCAGAGGTTTTCACCGTCATCACCGAAACGCGCGAGA
CGAAAGGGCCTCGTGATACGCCTATTTTTATAGGTTAATGTCATGATAATAATGGTTTCTTAGACGTCAG
GTGGCACTTTTCGGGGAAATGTGCGCGGAACCCCTATTTGTTTATTTTTCTAAATACATTCAAATATGTA
TCCGCTCATGAGACAATAACCCTGATAAATGCTTCAATAATATTGAAAAAGGAAGAGTATGAGTATTCAA
CATTTCCGTGTCGCCCTTATTCCCTTTTTTGCGGCATTTTGCCTTCCTGTTTTTGCTCACCCAGAAACGC
TGGTGAAAGTAAAAGATGCTGAAGATCAGTTGGGTGCACGAGTGGGTTACATCGAACTGGATCTCAACAG
CGGTAAGATCCTTGAGAGTTTTCGCCCCGAAGAACGTTTTCCAATGATGAGCACTTTTAAAGTTCTGCTA
TGTGGCGCGGTATTATCCCGTATTGACGCCGGGCAAGAGCAACTCGGTCGCCGCATACACTATTCTCAGA
ATGACTTGGTTGAGTACTCACCAGTCACAGAAAAGCATCTTACGGATGGCATGACAGTAAGAGAATTATG
CAGTGCTGCCATAACCATGAGTGATAACACTGCGGCCAACTTACTTCTGACAACGATCGGAGGACCGAAG
GAGCTAACCGCTTTTTTGCACAACATGGGGGATCATGTAACTCGCCTTGATCGTTGGGAACCGGAGCTGA
ATGAAGCCATACCAAACGACGAGCGTGACACCACGATGCCTGTAGCAATGGCAACAACGTTGCGCAAACT
ATTAACTGGCGAACTACTTACTCTAGCTTCCCGGCAACAATTAATAGACTGGATGGAGGCGGATAAAGTT
GCAGGACCACTTCTGCGCTCGGCCCTTCCGGCTGGCTGGTTTATTGCTGATAAATCTGGAGCCGGTGAGC
GTGGGTCTCGCGGTATCATTGCAGCACTGGGGCCAGATGGTAAGCCCTCCCGTATCGTAGTTATCTACAC
GACGGGGAGTCAGGCAACTATGGATGAACGAAATAGACAGATCGCTGAGATAGGTGCCTCACTGATTAAG
CATTGGTAACTGTCAGACCAAGTTTACTCATATATACTTTAGATTGATTTAAAACTTCATTTTTAATTTA
AAAGGATCTAGGTGAAGATCCTTTTTGATAATCTCATGACCAAAATCCCTTAACGTGAGTTTTCGTTCCA
CTGAGCGTCAGACCCCGTAGAAAAGATCAAAGGATCTTCTTGAGATCCTTTTTTTCTGCGCGTAATCTGC
TGCTTGCAAACAAAAAAACCACCGCTACCAGCGGTGGTTTGTTTGCCGGATCAAGAGCTACCAACTCTTT
TTCCGAAGGTAACTGGCTTCAGCAGAGCGCAGATACCAAATACTGTTCTTCTAGTGTAGCCGTAGTTAGG
CCACCACTTCAAGAACTCTGTAGCACCGCCTACATACCTCGCTCTGCTAATCCTGTTACCAGTGGCTGCT
GCCAGTGGCGATAAGTCGTGTCTTACCGGGTTGGACTCAAGACGATAGTTACCGGATAAGGCGCAGCGGT
CGGGCTGAACGGGGGGTTCGTGCACACAGCCCAGCTTGGAGCGAACGACCTACACCGAACTGAGATACCT
ACAGCGTGAGCTATGAGAAAGCGCCACGCTTCCCGAAGGGAGAAAGGCGGACAGGTATCCGGTAAGCGGC
AGGGTCGGAACAGGAGAGCGCACGAGGGAGCTTCCAGGGGGAAACGCCTGGTATCTTTATAGTCCTGTCG
GGTTTCGCCACCTCTGACTTGAGCGTCGATTTTTGTGATGCTCGTCAGGGGGGCGGAGCCTATGGAAAAA
CGCCAGCAACGCGGCCTTTTTACGGTTCCTGGCCTTTTGCTGGCCTTTTGCTCACATGTTCTTTCCTGCG
TTATCCCCTGATTCTGTGGATAACCGTATTACCGCCTTTGAGTGAGCTGATACCGCTCGCCGCAGCCGAA
CGACCGAGCGCAGCGAGTCAGTGAGCGAGGAAGCGGAAGAGCGCCCAATACGCAAACCGCCTCTCCCCGC
GCGTTGGCCGATTCATTAATGCAGCTGGCACGACAGGTTTCCCGACTGGAAAGCGGGCAGTGAGCGCAAC
GCAATTAATGTGAGTTAGCTCACTCATTAGGCACCCCAGGCTTTACACTTTATGCTTCCGGCTCGTATGT
TGTGTGGAATTGTGAGCGGATAACAATTTCACACAGGAAACAGCTATGACCATGATTACGCCAAGCTTGC
ATGCCTGCAGGTCGACTCTAGAAGCGGATAACAATTTCACACAGGAAACAGCTATGACATGATTACGAAT
TCGAGCTCGTTTAAACTGGATGGCGGCGTTAGT
Features (pLannotate 1.2.2; 14 found; start..end, strand, type, name):
     14..1370    -  gene           kanMX: yeast selectable marker conferring kanamycin resistance (Wach et al., 1994)
   1473..1660    +  terminator     ADH1 terminator: S. cerevisiae ADH1; transcription terminator for the S. cerevisiae alcohol dehydrogenase 1 (ADH1) gene
   1718..1988    +  protein_bind   tetracycline response element: contains seven copies of the tetracycline operator tetO tetracycline repressor TetR
   2190..2347    +  CDS            lacZα (fragment): LacZα fragment of β-galactosidase; lacZ fragment
   2353..2452    -  misc_feature   bom (fragment): basis of mobility region from pBR322
   2554..2589    -  CDS            rop (fragment): Rop protein, which maintains plasmids at low copy number; rop
   2684..2788    +  promoter       AmpR promoter: bla
   2789..3649    +  CDS            AmpR: β-lactamase; bla; confers resistance to ampicillin, carbenicillin, and related antibiotics
   3820..4408    +  rep_origin     ori: high-copy-number ColE1/pMB1/pBR322/pUC origin of replication
   4591..4683    +  CDS            lacI (fragment): lac repressor; lacI; The lac repressor binds to the lac operator to inhibit transcription in E. coli. This inhibition can be relieved by adding lactose or isopropyl-β-D-thiogalactopyranoside (IPTG).
   4696..4717    +  protein_bind   CAP binding site: CAP binding activates transcription in the presence of cAMP. E. coli catabolite activator protein
   4732..4762    +  promoter       lac promoter: promoter for the E. coli lac operon
   4770..4786    +  protein_bind   lac operator: The lac repressor binds to the lac operator to inhibit transcription in E. coli. This inhibition can be relieved by adding lactose or isopropyl-β-D-thiogalactopyranoside (IPTG). lac repressor encoded by lacI
   4823..4852    -  misc_feature   MCS (fragment): pUC18/19 multiple cloning site
