[The description below was written by a language model from this plasmid's Addgene catalogue record and pLannotate feature annotations shown in this document.]
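Description:
pKB33 (pUC19-KANMX-tetO7-CYCpr) is a pUC19-based template plasmid of about 4.9 kb that stores a yeast promoter-replacement cassette for PCR amplification. It is propagated in E. coli as a high-copy plasmid through the pUC/ColE1-type origin and selected with ampicillin via the AmpR (β-lactamase) gene and its promoter. Remnants of the pUC19 lac region (CAP binding site, lac promoter and operator, a lacZα fragment and part of the multiple cloning site) flank the insert, which was placed in the polylinker by Gibson assembly. The plasmid carries no yeast origin of replication or centromere, consistent with its role as a cassette donor rather than a yeast-replicating vector.

The roughly 2.1 kb insert is the KanMX-tetO7-CYCpr cassette amplified from the yeast Tet-promoters Hughes (yTHC) strain collection. The feature table shows the kanMX marker on the reverse strand, which in yeast gives resistance to G418, followed by an ADH1 terminator and a tetracycline response element with seven tetO operator copies. The CYC promoter named in the construct title is not annotated separately; by the construct's name it would occupy the unannotated stretch between the tetO array and the lacZα fragment, though the table does not confirm this. The ADH1 terminator probably insulates the regulated promoter from upstream transcription. According to the record, the cassette is amplified with primers carrying homology to a chosen locus and integrated into the genome. Placed upstream of a gene, a tetO7 promoter of this kind puts it under tetracycline/doxycycline-responsive control, provided the host strain supplies a Tet transactivator, which this plasmid does not encode.
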