Addgene plasmid #210472: pKB33 (pUC19-KANMX-tetO7-CYCpr)
Purpose: Plasmid with KanMX-tetO7-CYCpr cassette from the yTHC collection. Used for amplifying cassette with homology to regions of interest for genomic integration.
Depositing lab: Christian Landry. Depositing organization: Universite Laval. Publication: Parallel nonfunctionalization of CK1delta/epsilon kinase ohnologs following a whole-genome duplication event. Evans-Yamamoto D, Dube AK, Saha G, Plante S, Bradley D, Gagnon-Arsenault I, Landry CR. Mol Biol Evol. 2023 Nov 18:msad246. doi: 10.1093/molbev/msad246. PubMed 37979156.
Backbone
  Vector backbone: pUC19
  Backbone size w/o insert (bp): 2790
  Total vector size (bp): 4934
  Vector type: Synthetic Biology
Growth in bacteria
  Bacterial resistance: Ampicillin, 100 μg/mL
  Growth temperature: 37°C
  Growth strain: DH5alpha
  Copy number: High Copy
Gene/Insert
  Gene/Insert name: KanMX-TetO7-CYCpr cassette
  Species: Synthetic
  Insert size (bp): 2144
  Cloning method: Gibson Cloning
  Sequencing primers: 5′ cggccagtgaattcgagctc; 3′ gcctgcaggtcgactctaga
Terms and licenses: Academic/Nonprofit Terms; Industry Terms: Not Available to Industry
Depositor comments: Please visit https://doi.org/10.1101/2023.10.02.560513 for bioRxiv preprint. The KanMX-tetO7-CYCpr cassette was amplified from the Yeast Tet-Promoters Hughes (yTHC) collection (https://horizondiscovery.com/en/non-mammalian-research-tools/products/yeast-tet-promoters-hughes-ythc) Ref: T. R. Hughes et al., Functional discovery via a compendium of expression profiles. Cell. 102(1), 109-126 (7 July 2000).
How to cite: pKB33 (pUC19-KANMX-tetO7-CYCpr) was a gift from Christian Landry (Addgene plasmid # 210472 ; http://n2t.net/addgene:210472 ; RRID:Addgene_210472)
